>Addgene plasmid #21917 | FLHKI-pGFPN3 | depositor full sequence | sequence record 10087 | Author sequence
TAGTTATTAATAGTAATCAATTACGGGGTCATTAGTTCATAGCCCATATATGGAGTTCCGCGTTACATAA
CTTACGGTAAATGGCCCGCCTGGCTGACCGCCCAACGACCCCCGCCCATTGACGTCAATAATGACGTATG
TTCCCATAGTAACGCCAATAGGGACTTTCCATTGACGTCAATGGGTGGAGTATTTACGGTAAACTGCCCA
CTTGGCAGTACATCAAGTGTATCATATGCCAAGTACGCCCCCTATTGACGTCAATGACGGTAAATGGCCC
GCCTGGCATTATGCCCAGTACATGACCTTATGGGACTTTCCTACTTGGCAGTACATCTACGTATTAGTCA
TCGCTATTACCATGGTGATGCGGTTTTGGCAGTACATCAATGGGCGTGGATAGCGGTTTGACTCACGGGG
ATTTCCAAGTCTCCACCCCATTGACGTCAATGGGAGTTTGTTTTGGCACCAAAATCAACGGGACTTTCCA
AAATGTCGTAACAACTCCGCCCCATTGACGCAAATGGGCGGTAGGCGTGTACGGTGGGAGGTCTATATAA
GCAGAGCTGGTTTAGTGAACCGTCAGATCCGCTAGCGCTACCGGACTCAGATCTCGAGATGATCGCCGCG
CAGCTCCTGGCCTATTACTTCACGGAGCTGAAGGATGACCAGGTCAAAAAGATTGACAAGTATCTGTATG
CCATGCGGCTCTCCGATGAAACTCTCATAGATATCATGACTCGCTTCAGGAAGGAGATGAAGAATGGCCT
CTCCCGGGATTTTAATCCAACAGCCACAGTCAAGATGTTGCCAACATTCGTAAGGTCCATTCCTGATGGC
TCTGAAAAGGGAGATTTCATTGCCCTGGATCTTGGTGGGTCTTCCTTTCGAATTCTGCGGGTGCAAGTGA
ATCATGAGAAAAACCAGAATGTTCACATGGAGTCCGAGGTTTATGACACCCCAGAGAACATCGTGCACGG
CAGTGGAAGCCAGCTTTTTGATCATGTTGCTGAGTGCCTGGGAGATTTCATGGAGAAAAGGAAGATCAAG
GACAAGAAGTTACCTGTGGGATTCACGTTTTCTTTTCCTTGCCAACAATCCAAAATAGATGAGGCCATCC
TGATCACCTGGACAAAGCGATTTAAAGCGAGCGGAGTGGAAGGAGCAGATGTGGTCAAACTGCTTAACAA
AGCCATCAAAAAGCGAGGGGACTATGATGCCAACATCGTAGCTGTGGTGAATGACACAGTGGGCACCATG
ATGACCTGTGGCTATGACGACCAGCACTGTGAAGTCGGCCTGATCATCGGCACTGGCACCAATGCTTGCT
ACATGGAGGAACTGAGGCACATTGATCTGGTGGAAGGAGACGAGGGGAGGATGTGTATCAATACAGAATG
GGGAGCCTTTGGAGACGATGGATCATTAGAAGACATCCGGACAGAGTTTGACAGGGAGATAGACCGGGGA
TCCCTCAACCCTGGAAAACAGCTGTTTGAGAAGATGGTCAGTGGCATGTACTTGGGAGAGCTGGTTCGAC
TGATCCTAGTCAAGATGGCCAAGGAGGGCCTCTTATTTGAAGGGCGGATCACCCCGGAGCTGCTCACCCG
AGGGAAGTTTAACACCAGTGATGTGTCAGCCATCGAAAAGAATAAGGAAGGCCTCCACAATGCCAAAGAA
ATCCTGACCCGCCTGGGAGTGGAGCCGTCCGATGATGACTGTGTCTCAGTCCAGCACGTTTGCACCATTG
TCTCATTTCGCTCAGCCAACTTGGTGGCTGCCACACTGGGCGCCATCTTGAACCGCCTGCGTGATAACAA
GGGCACACCCAGGCTGCGGACCACGGTTGGTGTCGACGGATCTCTTTACAAGACGCACCCACAGTATTCC
CGGCGTTTCCACAAGACTCTAAGGCGCTTGGTGCCAGACTCCGATGTGCGCTTCCTCCTCTCGGAGAGTG
GCAGCGGCAAGGGGGCTGCCATGGTGACGGCGGTGGCCTACCGCTTGGCCGAGCAGCACCGGCAGATAGA
GGAGACCCTGGCTCATTTCCACCTCACCAAAGACATGCTGCTGGAGGTGAAGAAGAGGATGCGGGCCGAG
ATGGAGCTGGGGCTGAGGAAGCAGACGCACAACAATGCCGTGGTTAAGATGCTGCCCTCCTTCGTCCGGA
GAACTCCCGACGGGACCGAGAATGGTGACTTCTTGGCCCTGGATCTTGGAGGAACCAATTTCCGTGTGCT
GCTGGTGAAAATCCGTAGTGGGAAAAAGAGAACGGTGGAAATGCACAACAAGATCTACGCCATTCCTATT
GAAATCATGCAGGGCACTGGGGAAGAGCTGTTTGATCACATTGTCTCCTGCATCTCTGACTTCTTGGACT
ACATGGGGATCAAAGGCCCCAGGATGCCTCTGGGCTTCACGTTCTCATTTCCCTGCCAGCAGACGAGTCT
GGACGCGGGAATCTTGATCACGTGGACAAAGGGTTTTAAGGCAACAGACTGCGTGGGCCACGATGTAGTC
ACCTTACTAAGGGATGCGATAAAAAGGAGAGAGGAATTTGACCTGGACGTGGTGGCTGTGGTCAACGACA
CAGTGGGCACCATGATGACCTGTGCTTATGAGGAGCCCACCTGTGAGGTTGGACTCATTGTTGGGACCGG
CAGCAATGCCTGCTACATGGAGGAGATGAAGAACGTGGAGATGGTGGAGGGGGACCAGGGGCAGATGTGC
ATCAACATGGAGTGGGGGGCCTTTGGGGACAACGGGTGTCTGGATGATATCAGGACACACTACGACAGAC
TGGTGGACGAATATTCCCTAAATGCTGGGAAACAAAGGTATGAGAAGATGATCAGTGGTATGTACCTGGG
TGAAATCGTCCGCAACATCTTAATCGACTTCACCAAGAAGGGATTCCTCTTCCGAGGGCAGATCTCTGAG
ACGCTGAAGACCCGGGGCATCTTTGAGACCAAGTTTCTCTCTCAGATCGAGAGTGACCGATTAGCACTGC
TCCAGGTCCGGGCTATCCTCCAGCAGCTAGGTCTGAATAGCACCTGCGATGACAGTATCCTCGTCAAGAC
AGTGTGCGGGGTGGTGTCCAGGAGGGCCGCACAGCTGTGTGGCGCAGGCATGGCTGCGGTTGTGGATAAG
ATCCGCGAGAACAGAGGACTGGACCGTCTGAATGTGACTGTGGGAGTGGACGGGACACTCTACAAGCTTC
ATCCACACTTCTCCAGAATCATGCACCAGACGGTGAAGGAACTGTCACCAAAATGTAACGTGTCCTTCCT
CCTGTCTGAGGATGGCAGCGGCAAGGGGGCCGCCCTCATCACGGCCGTGGGCGTGCGGTTACGCACAGAG
GCAAGCAGCGGTACCGCGGGCCCGGGATCCATCGCCACCATGGTGAGCAAGGGCGAGGAGCTGTTCACCG
GGGTGGTGCCCATCCTGGTCGAGCTGGACGGCGACGTAAACGGCCACAAGTTCAGCGTGTCCGGCGAGGG
CGAGGGCGATGCCACCTACGGCAAGCTGACCCTGAAGTTCATCTGCACCACCGGCAAGCTGCCCGTGCCC
TGGCCCACCCTCGTGACCACCCTGACCTACGGCGTGCAGTGCTTCAGCCGCTACCCCGACCACATGAAGC
AGCACGACTTCTTCAAGTCCGCCATGCCCGAAGGCTACGTCCAGGAGCGCACCATCTTCTTCAAGGACGA
CGGCAACTACAAGACCCGCGCCGAGGTGAAGTTCGAGGGCGACACCCTGGTGAACCGCATCGAGCTGAAG
GGCATCGACTTCAAGGAGGACGGCAACATCCTGGGGCACAAGCTGGAGTACAACTACAACAGCCACAACG
TCTATATCATGGCCGACAAGCAGAAGAACGGCATCAAGGTGAACTTCAAGATCCGCCACAACATCGAGGA
CGGCAGCGTGCAGCTCGCCGACCACTACCAGCAGAACACCCCCATCGGCGACGGCCCCGTGCTGCTGCCC
GACAACCACTACCTGAGCACCCAGTCCGCCCTGAGCAAAGACCCCAACGAGAAGCGCGATCACATGGTCC
TGCTGGAGTTCGTGACCGCCGCCGGGATCACTCTCGGCATGGACGAGCTGTACAAGTAAAGCGGCCGCGA
CTCTAGATCATAATCAGCCATACCACATTTGTAGAGGTTTTACTTGCTTTAAAAAACCTCCCACACCTCC
CCCTGAACCTGAAACATAAAATGAATGCAATTGTTGTTGTTAACTTGTTTATTGCAGCTTATAATGGTTA
CAAATAAAGCAATAGCATCACAAATTTCACAAATAAAGCATTTTTTTCACTGCATTCTAGTTGTGGTTTG
TCCAAACTCATCAATGTATCTTAAGGCGTAAATTGTAAGCGTTAATATTTTGTTAAAATTCGCGTTAAAT
TTTTGTTAAATCAGCTCATTTTTTAACCAATAGGCCGAAATCGGCAAAATCCCTTATAAATCAAAAGAAT
AGACCGAGATAGGGT
[37 nt withheld, positions 4496-4532]
AAAGAACGTGGACTCCAACGTCAAAGG
[49 nt withheld, positions 4560-4608]
T
[91 nt withheld, positions 4610-4700]
G
[124 nt withheld, positions 4702-4825]
CAGGTGGCACTTTTCGGGGAAATGTGCGCGGAACCCCTATTTGTTTATTTTTCTAAATACATTCAAATAT
GTATCCGCTCATGAGACAATAACCCTGATAAATGCTTCAATAATATTGAAAAAGGAAGAGTCCTGAGGCG
GAAAGAACCAGCTGTGGAATGTGTGTCAGTTAGGGTGTGGAAAGTCCCCAGGCTCCCCAGCAGGCAGAAG
TATGCAAAGCATGCATCTCAATTAGTCAGCAACCAGGTGTGGAAAGTCCCCAGGCTCCCCAGCAGGCAGA
AGTATGCAAAGCATGCATCTCAATTAGTCAGCAACCATAGTCCCGCCCCTAACTCCGCCCATCCCGCCCC
TAACTCCGCCCAGTTCCGCCCATTCTCCGCCCCATGGCTGACTAATTTTTTTTATTTATGCAGAGGCCGA
GGCCGCCTCGGCCTCTGAGCTATTCCAGAAGTAGTGAGGAGGCTTTTTTGGAGGCCTAGGCTTTTGCAAA
GATCGATCAAGAGACAGGATGAGGATCGTTTCGCATGATTGAACAAGATGGATTGCACGCAGGTTCTCCG
GCCGCTTGGGTGGAGAGGCTATTCGGCTATGACTGGGCACAACAGACAATCGGCTGCTCTGATGCCGCCG
TGTTCCGGCTGTCAGCGCAGGGGCGCCCGGTTCTTTTTGTCAAGACCGACCTGTCCGGTGCCCTGAATGA
ACTGCAAGACGAGGCAGCGCGGCTATCGTGGCTGGCCACGACGGGCGTTCCTTGCGCAGCTGTGCTCGAC
GTTGTCACTGAAGCGGGAAGGGACTGGCTGCTATTGGGCGAAGTGCCGGGGCAGGATCTCCTGTCATCTC
ACCTTGCTCCTGCCGAGAAAGTATCCATCATGGCTGATGCAATGCGGCGGCTGCATACGCTTGATCCGGC
TACCTGCCCATTCGACCACCAAGCGAAACATCGCATCGAGCGAGCACGTACTCGGATGGAAGCCGGTCTT
GTCGATCAGGATGATCTGGACGAAGAGCATCAGGGGCTCGCGCCAGCCGAACTGTTCGCCAGGCTCAAGG
CGAGCATGCCCGACGGCGAGGATCTCGTCGTGACCCATGGCGATGCCTGCTTGCCGAATATCATGGTGGA
AAATGGCCGCTTTTCTGGATTCATCGACTGTGGCCGGCTGGGTGTGGCGGACCGCTATCAGGACATAGCG
TTGGCTACCCGTGATATTGCTGAAGAGCTTGGCGGCGAATGGGCTGACCGCTTCCTCGTGCTTTACGGTA
TCGCCGCTCCCGATTCGCAGCGCATCGCCTTCTATCGCCTTCTTGACGAGTTCTTCTGAGCGGGACTCTG
GGGTTCGAAATGACCGACCAAGCGACGCCCAACCTGCCATCACGAGATTTCGATTCCACCGCCGCCTTCT
ATGAAAGGTTGGGCTTCGGAATCGTTTTCCGGGACGCCGGCTGGATGATCCTCCAGCGCGGGGATCTCAT
GCTGGAGTTCTTCGCCCACCCTAGGGGGAGGCTAACTGAAACACGGAAGGAGACAATACCGGAAGGAACC
CGCGCTATGACGGCAATAAAAAGACAGAATAAAACGCACGGTGTTGGGTCGTTTGTTCATAAACGCGGGG
TTCGGTCCCAGGGCTGGCACTCTGTCGATACCCCACCGAGACCCCATTGGGGCCAATACGCCCGCGTTTC
TTCCTTTTCCCCACCCCACCCCCCAAGTTCGGGTGAAGGCCCAGGGCTCGCAGCCAACGTCGGGGCGGCA
GGCCCTGCCATAGCCTCAGGTTACTCATATATACTTTAGATTGATTTAAAACTTCATTTTTAATTTAAAA
GGATCTAGGTGAAGATCCTTTTTGATAATCTCATGACCAAAATCCCTTAACGTGAGTTTTCGTTCCACTG
AGCGTCAGACCCCGTAGAAAAGATCAAAGGATCTTCTTGAGATCCTTTTTTTCTGCGCGTAATCTGCTGC
TTGCAAACAAAAAAACCACCGCTACCAGCGGTGGTTTGTTTGCCGGATCAAGAGCTACCAACTCTTTTTC
CGAAGGTAACTGGCTTCAGCAGAGCGCAGATACCAAATACTGTCCTTCTAGTGTAGCCGTAGTTAGGCCA
CCACTTCAAGAACTCTGTAGCACCGCCTACATACCTCGCTCTGCTAATCCTGTTACCAGTGGCTGCTGCC
AGTGGCGATAAGTCGTGTCTTACCGGGTTGGACTCAAGACGATAGTTACCGGATAAGGCGCAGCGGTCGG
GCTGAACGGGGGGTTCGTGCACACAGCCCAGCTTGGAGCGAACGACCTACACCGAACTGAGATACCTACA
GCGTGAGCTATGAGAAAGCGCCACGCTTCCCGAAGGGAGAAAGGCGGACAGGTATCCGGTAAGCGGCAGG
GTCGGAACAGGAGAGCGCACGAGGGAGCTTCCAGGGGGAAACGCCTGGTATCTTTATAGTCCTGTCGGGT
TTCGCCACCTCTGACTTGAGCGTCGATTTTTGTGATGCTCGTCAGGGGGGCGGAGCCTATGGAAAAACGC
CAGCAACGCGGCCTTTTTACGGTTCCTGGCCTTTTGCTGGCCTTTTGCTCACATGTTCTTTCCTGCGTTA
TCCCCTGATTCTGTGGATAACCGTATTACCGCCATGCAT
Features (pLannotate 1.2.2; 16 found; start..end, strand, type, name):
     61..364     +  enhancer       CMV enhancer: human cytomegalovirus immediate early enhancer
    365..568     +  promoter       CMV promoter: human cytomegalovirus (CMV) immediate early promoter
    591..618     +  misc_feature   MCS (fragment): multiple cloning site
    619..3369    +  CDS            HK1: HXK1_HUMAN - Experimental evidence at protein level: Swiss-Prot protein existence level 1. Catalyzes the phosphorylation of various hexoses, such as D- glucose, D-glucosamine, D-fructose, D-mannose and 2-deoxy-D-glucose, to hexose 6-phosphate (D-glucose 6-phosphate, D-glucosamine 6-phosphate, D-fructose 6-phosphate, D-mannose 6-phosphate and 2-deoxy-D-glucose 6- phosphate, respectively) (PubMed:1637300, PubMed:25316723, PubMed:27374331). Does not phosphorylate N-acetyl-D-glucosamine (PubMed:27374331). Mediates the initial step of glycolysis by catalyzing phosphorylation of D-glucose to D-gluco
   3369..3390    +  misc_feature   MCS (fragment): multiple cloning site
   3400..4119    +  CDS            EGFP: the original enhanced GFP (Yang et al., 1996) mammalian codon-optimized
   4136..4219    +  CDS            large T antigen (fragment): large T antigen from SV40 (simian virus 40)
   4242..4363    +  polyA_signal   SV40 poly(A) signal: SV40 polyadenylation signal
   4397..4825    -  rep_origin     f1 ori (sequence partly withheld): f1 bacteriophage origin of replication; arrow indicates direction of (+) strand synthesis
   4852..4956    +  promoter       AmpR promoter: bla
   4958..5315    +  promoter       SV40 promoter: SV40 enhancer and early promoter
   5350..6144    +  CDS            NeoR/KanR: aminoglycoside phosphotransferase from Tn5; aph(3')-II (or nptII); confers resistance to neomycin, kanamycin, and G418 (Geneticin®)
   6165..6317    +  CDS            ble (fragment): BLE_KLEPN - Experimental evidence at protein level: Swiss-Prot protein existence level 1. Binding protein with a strong affinity to the bleomycin family of antibiotics. Binds to CL990; an antimitotic-antibiotic compound. From Klebsiella pneumoniae.
   6376..6423    +  polyA_signal   HSV TK poly(A) signal: herpes simplex virus thymidine kinase polyadenylation signal (Cole and Stacy, 1985)
   6514..6530    -  polyA_signal   bGH poly(A) signal (fragment): bovine growth hormone polyadenylation signal
   6752..7340    +  rep_origin     ori: high-copy-number ColE1/pMB1/pBR322/pUC origin of replication
