[The description below was written by a language model from this plasmid's Addgene catalogue record and pLannotate feature annotations shown in this document.]
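Description:
FLHKI-pGFPN3 is a mammalian expression plasmid built on the pGFP-N3 backbone that encodes full-length human hexokinase I (HK1) fused at its C terminus to GFP. The depositor's full sequence is about 7.5 kb, consistent with a roughly 4.7 kb backbone carrying the 2,751 bp HK1 coding region. The insert was placed into the multiple cloning site by restriction cloning between XhoI (retained) and KpnI (destroyed during cloning). The human cytomegalovirus immediate early enhancer and promoter drive transcription. The HK1 open reading frame runs through a short remnant of the cloning site into the mammalian codon-optimised EGFP coding sequence, and the transcript is terminated by the SV40 polyadenylation signal.

The plasmid replicates in E. coli from a high-copy ColE1/pUC-type origin and also carries an f1 phage origin, a standard element that allows single-stranded DNA production. A single Tn5 aminoglycoside phosphotransferase gene (NeoR/KanR) serves both hosts. A bacterial bla-type promoter expresses it for kanamycin selection in bacteria, and the adjacent SV40 enhancer/early promoter, with an HSV TK polyadenylation signal downstream, expresses it in mammalian cells for G418 selection of stable transfectants. The short large T antigen, ble and bGH poly(A) annotations are only partial matches and are probably backbone remnants rather than functional parts.

The fusion lets HK1 expression and subcellular location be followed by fluorescence in transfected cells. The associated publication examined whether glucose phosphorylation and mitochondrial binding are needed for the protective effects of hexokinases I and II, so this full-length construct fits overexpression and localisation studies of that kind.
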