Addgene plasmid #21917: FLHKI-pGFPN3
Depositing lab: Hossein Ardehali. Depositing organization: Northwestern University. Publication: Glucose phosphorylation and mitochondrial binding are required for the protective effects of hexokinases I and II. Sun L, Shukair S, Naik TJ, Moazed F, Ardehali H. Mol Cell Biol. 2008 Feb . 28(3):1007-17. 10.1128/MCB.00224-07 PubMed 18039843.
Backbone
  Vector backbone: pGFP-N3
  Backbone size w/o insert (bp): 4700
  Vector type: Mammalian Expression
  Selectable markers: Neomycin (select with G418)
Growth in bacteria
  Bacterial resistance: Kanamycin, 50 μg/mL
  Growth temperature: 37°C
  Growth strain: DH5alpha
  Growth instructions: DH5alpha, HB101 and other general purpose strains
  Copy number: High Copy
Gene/Insert
  Gene/Insert name: Full length human HKI in pGFP-N3 (alt name: HK1)
  Species: H. sapiens (human)
  Insert size (bp): 2751
  Mutation: This is full length human HKI in pGFP-N3
  GenBank ID: M75126
  Entrez Gene: HK1 (a.k.a. HK, HK1-ta, HK1-tb, HK1-tc, HKD, HKI, HMSNR, HXK1, NEDVIBA, NMSR, RP79, hexokinase)
  Tag / fusion protein: GFP (C terminal on insert)
  Cloning method: Restriction Enzyme; 5′ cloning site XhoI (not destroyed); 3′ cloning site KpnI (destroyed during cloning)
  Sequencing primers: 5′ NA
Terms and licenses: Academic/Nonprofit Terms; Industry Terms: Not Available to Industry
How to cite: FLHKI-pGFPN3 was a gift from Hossein Ardehali (Addgene plasmid # 21917 ; http://n2t.net/addgene:21917 ; RRID:Addgene_21917)
