>Addgene plasmid #21917 | FLHKI-pGFPN3 | addgene partial sequence | sequence record 27697 | 21917 with EGFP-N
GCTCCTCGCCCTTGCTCACCATGGTGGCGATGGATCCCGGGCCCGCGGTACCGCTGCTTGCCTCTGTGCG
TAACCGCACGCCCACGGCCGTGATGAGGGCGGCCCCCTTGCCGCTGCCATCCTCAGACAGGAGGAAGGAC
ACGTTACATTTTGGTGACAGTTCCTTCACCGTCTGGTGCATGATTCTGGAGAAGTGTGGATGAAGCTTGT
AGAGTGTCCCGTCCACTCCCACAGTCACATTCAGACGGTCCAGTCCTCTGTTCTCGCGGATCTTATCCAC
AACCGCAGCCATGCCTGCGCCACACAGCTGTGCGGCCCTCCTGGACACCACCCCGCACACTGTCTTGACG
AGGATACTGTCATCGCAGGTGCTATTCAGACCTAGCTGCTGGAGGATAGCCCGGACCTGGAGCAGTGCTA
ATCGGTCACTCTCGATCTGAGAGAGAAACTTGGTCTCAAAGATGCCCCGGGTCTTCAGCGTCTCAGAGAT
CTGCCCTCGGAAGAGGAATCCCTTCTTGGTGAAGTCGATTAAGATGTTGCGGACGATTTCACCCAGGTAC
ATACCACTGATCATCTTCTCATACCTTTGTTTCCCAGCATTTAGGGAATATTCGTCCACCAGTCTGTCGT
AGTGTGTCCTGATATCATCCAGACACCCGTTGTCCCCAAAGGCCCCCCACTCCATGTTGATGCACATCTG
CCCCTGGTCCCCCTCCACCATCTCCACGTTCTTCATCTCCTCCATGTAGC
